Addgene plasmid #161518: IL6R PLAK1
Purpose: Expresses IL6 receptor (full length) in mammalian cells.
Depositing lab: Yoav Shaul. Depositing organization: Hebrew University. Publication: The glutathione peroxidase 8 (GPX8)/IL-6/STAT3 axis is essential in maintaining an aggressive breast cancer phenotype. Khatib A, Solaimuthu B, Ben Yosef M, Abu Rmaileh A, Tanna M, Oren G, Schlesinger Frisch M, Axelrod JH, Lichtenstein M, Shaul YD. Proc Natl Acad Sci U S A. 2020 Sep 1;117(35):21420-21431. doi: 10.1073/pnas.2010275117. Epub 2020 Aug 18. PubMed 32817494.
Backbone
  Vector backbone: PLAK1
  Total vector size (bp): 9062
  Vector type: Lentiviral
  Selectable markers: Hygromycin
Growth in bacteria
  Bacterial resistance: Ampicillin, 100 μg/mL
  Growth temperature: 30°C
  Growth strain: NEB Stable
  Copy number: High Copy
Gene/Insert
  Gene/Insert name: Interleukin 6 Receptor (alt name: IL-6RA)
  Species: H. sapiens (human)
  Entrez Gene: IL6R (a.k.a. CD126, HIES5, IL-1Ra, IL-6R, IL-6R-1, IL-6RA, IL6Q, IL6QTL, IL6RA, IL6RQ, gp80)
Terms and licenses: Academic/Nonprofit Terms; Industry Terms: Not Available to Industry
How to cite: IL6R PLAK1 was a gift from Yoav Shaul (Addgene plasmid # 161518 ; http://n2t.net/addgene:161518 ; RRID:Addgene_161518)
