[The description below was written by a language model from this plasmid's Addgene catalogue record and pLannotate feature annotations shown in this document.]
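Description:
IL6R PLAK1 is a lentiviral expression plasmid of roughly 9 kb, built on the PLAK1 backbone, for producing full-length human interleukin-6 receptor alpha (IL6R, also known as IL-6RA, CD126 or gp80) in mammalian cells. It is propagated in E. coli using a high-copy ColE1/pUC-type origin with ampicillin selection through β-lactamase. The bacterial portion also carries an f1 origin and remnants of a lac/lacZα cloning region flanked by T7 and T3 promoters.

The viral portion has a third-generation, self-inactivating layout. An RSV promoter drives a truncated HIV-1 5' LTR, so genomic RNA can be made without Tat. This is followed by the Ψ packaging signal with a gag fragment, the Rev response element for Rev-dependent nuclear export, and a ΔU3 3' LTR that disables LTR promoter activity after integration. An SV40 polyadenylation signal and SV40 origin lie downstream of the 3' LTR.

Within the transfer cassette, a CMV promoter with a partial CMV enhancer drives the IL6R coding sequence. A 3xFLAG element is annotated just downstream of it, which suggests a C-terminal epitope tag, although the catalogue entry does not mention a tag or confirm that it is in frame. A leftover U6 promoter fragment sits just upstream of the CMV elements. A cPPT/CTS element follows the insert, and a human PGK promoter then drives a hygromycin resistance gene (annotated as a fragment) for selecting transduced cells.

The construct suits stable IL6R overexpression by lentiviral transduction. The associated work concerns IL-6/STAT3 signalling in aggressive breast cancer.
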