Features (pLannotate 1.2.2; 29 found; start..end, strand, type, name):
      1..227     +  promoter       RSV promoter: Rous sarcoma virus enhancer/promoter
    228..408     +  LTR            5' LTR (truncated): truncated 5' long terminal repeat (LTR) from HIV-1
    455..580     +  misc_feature   HIV-1 Ψ: packaging signal of human immunodeficiency virus type 1
    564..927     +  CDS            HIV-1 gag (fragment): gag protein from human immunodeficiency virus 1; gag
   1073..1306    +  misc_feature   RRE: The Rev response element (RRE) of HIV-1 allows for Rev-dependent mRNA export from the nucleus to the cytoplasm.
   1683..1783    +  CDS            Rev (fragment): human immunodeficiency virus 1 (HIV-1) Rev protein; rev; enhances nuclear export of unspliced and incompletely spliced viral mRNAs
   1833..2016    +  promoter       U6 promoter (fragment): RNA polymerase III promoter for human U6 snRNA
   2007..2141    +  enhancer       CMV enhancer (fragment): human cytomegalovirus immediate early enhancer; contains an 18-bp deletion relative to the standard CMV enhancer
   2142..2345    +  promoter       CMV promoter: human cytomegalovirus (CMV) immediate early promoter
   2397..3800    +  CDS            IL6R (sequence partly withheld): IL6RA_HUMAN - Experimental evidence at protein level: Swiss-Prot protein existence level 1. [Soluble interleukin-6 receptor subunit alpha]: Soluble form of IL6 receptor (sIL6R) that acts as an agonist of IL6 activity (PubMed:21990364). The IL6:sIL6R complex (hyper-IL6) binds to IL6ST/gp130 on cell surfaces and induces signaling also on cells that do not express membrane-bound IL6R in a process called IL6 'trans- signaling'. sIL6R is causative for the proinflammatory properties of IL6 and an important player in the development of chronic inflammatory diseases (PubMed:21990364). In complex with
   3822..3887    +  CDS            3xFLAG: three tandem FLAG® epitope tags, followed by an enterokinase cleavage site
   3935..4052    +  misc_feature   cPPT/CTS: central polypurine tract and central termination sequence of HIV-1
   4101..4611    +  promoter       hPGK promoter: human phosphoglycerate kinase 1 promoter
   4633..5448    +  CDS            HygR (fragment): aminoglycoside phosphotransferase from E. coli; aph(4)-Ia; confers resistance to hygromycin
   5490..5573    +  CDS            nef (fragment): NEF_HV1Z2 - Experimental evidence at protein level: Swiss-Prot protein existence level 1. Extracellular Nef protein targets CD4(+) T-lymphocytes for apoptosis by interacting with CXCR4 surface receptors. From Human immunodeficiency virus type 1 group M subtype D (isolate Z2/CDC-Z34) (HIV-1).
   5575..5808    +  LTR            3' LTR (ΔU3): self-inactivating 3' long terminal repeat (LTR) from HIV-1
   5880..6001    +  polyA_signal   SV40 poly(A) signal: SV40 polyadenylation signal
   6041..6176    +  rep_origin     SV40 ori: SV40 origin of replication
   6197..6215    -  promoter       T7 promoter: promoter for bacteriophage T7 RNA polymerase
   6223..6378    +  CDS            lacZα (fragment): LacZα fragment of β-galactosidase; lacZ fragment
   6383..6811    +  rep_origin     f1 ori (sequence partly withheld): f1 bacteriophage origin of replication; arrow indicates direction of (+) strand synthesis
   6864..6968    +  promoter       AmpR promoter: bla
   6969..7829    +  CDS            AmpR: β-lactamase; bla; confers resistance to ampicillin, carbenicillin, and related antibiotics
   8000..8588    +  rep_origin     ori: high-copy-number ColE1/pMB1/pBR322/pUC origin of replication
   8771..8863    +  CDS            lacI (fragment): lac repressor; lacI; The lac repressor binds to the lac operator to inhibit transcription in E. coli. This inhibition can be relieved by adding lactose or isopropyl-β-D-thiogalactopyranoside (IPTG).
   8876..8897    +  protein_bind   CAP binding site: CAP binding activates transcription in the presence of cAMP. E. coli catabolite activator protein
   8912..8942    +  promoter       lac promoter: promoter for the E. coli lac operon
   8950..8966    +  protein_bind   lac operator: The lac repressor binds to the lac operator to inhibit transcription in E. coli. This inhibition can be relieved by adding lactose or isopropyl-β-D-thiogalactopyranoside (IPTG). lac repressor encoded by lacI
   9011..9029    +  promoter       T3 promoter: promoter for bacteriophage T3 RNA polymerase
>Addgene plasmid #161518 | IL6R PLAK1 | addgene full sequence | sequence record 318392 | Addgene NGS Result
TGTAGTCTTATGCAATACTCTTGTAGTCTTGCAACATGGTAACGATGAGTTAGCAACATGCCTTACAAGG
AGAGAAAAAGCACCGTGCATGCCGATTGGTGGAAGTAAGGTGGTACGATCGTGCCTTATTAGGAAGGCAA
CAGACGGGTCTGACATGGATTGGACGAACCACTGAATTGCCGCATTGCAGAGATATTGTATTTAAGTGCC
TAGCTCGATACATAAACGGGTCTCTCTGGTTAGACCAGATCTGAGCCTGGGAGCTCTCTGGCTAACTAGG
GAACCCACTGCTTAAGCCTCAATAAAGCTTGCCTTGAGTGCTTCAAGTAGTGTGTGCCCGTCTGTTGTGT
GACTCTGGTAACTAGAGATCCCTCAGACCCTTTTAGTCAGTGTGGAAAATCTCTAGCAGTGGCGCCCGAA
CAGGGACTTGAAAGCGAAAGGGAAACCAGAGGAGCTCTCTCGACGCAGGACTCGGCTTGCTGAAGCGCGC
ACGGCAAGAGGCGAGGGGCGGCGACTGGTGAGTACGCCAAAAATTTTGACTAGCGGAGGCTAGAAGGAGA
GAGATGGGTGCGAGAGCGTCAGTATTAAGCGGGGGAGAATTAGATCGCGATGGGAAAAAATTCGGTTAAG
GCCAGGGGGAAAGAAAAAATATAAATTAAAACATATAGTATGGGCAAGCAGGGAGCTAGAACGATTCGCA
GTTAATCCTGGCCTGTTAGAAACATCAGAAGGCTGTAGACAAATACTGGGACAGCTACAACCATCCCTTC
AGACAGGATCAGAAGAACTTAGATCATTATATAATACAGTAGCAACCCTCTATTGTGTGCATCAAAGGAT
AGAGATAAAAGACACCAAGGAAGCTTTAGACAAGATAGAGGAAGAGCAAAACAAAAGTAAGACCACCGCA
CAGCAAGCAGCAGCTGATCTTCAGACCTGGAGGAGGAGATATGAGGGACAATTGGAGAAGTGAATTATAT
AAATATAAAGTAGTAAAAATTGAACCATTAGGAGTAGCACCCACCAAGGCAAAGAGAAGAGTGGTGCAGA
GAGAAAAAAGAGCAGTGGGAATAGGAGCTTTGTTCCTTGGGTTCTTGGGAGCAGCAGGAAGCACTATGGG
CGCAGCGTCAATGACGCTGACGGTACAGGCCAGACAATTATTGTCTGGTATAGTGCAGCAGCAGAACAAT
TTGCTGAGGGCTATTGAGGCGCAACAGCATCTGTTGCAACTCACAGTCTGGGGCATCAAGCAGCTCCAGG
CAAGAATCCTGGCTGTGGAAAGATACCTAAAGGATCAACAGCTCCTGGGGATTTGGGGTTGCTCTGGAAA
ACTCATTTGCACCACTGCTGTGCCTTGGAATGCTAGTTGGAGTAATAAATCTCTGGAACAGATTTGGAAT
CACACGACCTGGATGGAGTGGGACAGAGAAATTAACAATTACACAAGCTTAATACACTCCTTAATTGAAG
AATCGCAAAACCAGCAAGAAAAGAATGAACAAGAATTATTGGAATTAGATAAATGGGCAAGTTTGTGGAA
TTGGTTTAACATAACAAATTGGCTGTGGTATATAAAATTATTCATAATGATAGTAGGAGGCTTGGTAGGT
TTAAGAATAGTTTTTGCTGTACTTTCTATAGTGAATAGAGTTAGGCAGGGATATTCACCATTATCGTTTC
AGACCCACCTCCCAACCCCGAGGGGACCCGACAGGCCCGAAGGAATAGAAGAAGAAGGTGGAGAGAGAGA
CAGAGACAGATCCATTCGATTAGTGAACGGATCTCGACGGTATCGATCACGAGACTAGCCTCGAGCAGCA
GCCCCCTTCACCGAGGGCCTATTTCCCATGATTCCTTCATATTTGCATATACGATACAAGGCTGTTAGAG
AGATAATTGGAATTAATTTGACTGTAAACACAAAGATATTAGTACAAAATACGTGACGTAGAAAGTAATA
ATTTCTTGGGTAGTTTGCAGTTTTAAAATTATGTTTTAAAATGGACTATCATATGCCAAGTACGCCCCCT
ATTGACGTCAATGACGGTAAATGGCCCGCCTGGCATTATGCCCAGTACATGACCTTATGGGACTTTCCTA
CTTGGCAGTACATCTACGTATTAGTCATCGCTATTACCATGGTGATGCGGTTTTGGCAGTACATCAATGG
GCGTGGATAGCGGTTTGACTCACGGGGATTTCCAAGTCTCCACCCCATTGACGTCAATGGGAGTTTGTTT
TGGCACCAAAATCAACGGGACTTTCCAAAATGTCGTAACAACTCCGCCCCATTGACGCAAATGGGCGGTA
GGCGTGTACGGTGGGAGGTCTATATAAGCAGAGCTGGTTTAGTGAACCGTCAGATCCGCTAGCGCTACCG
GTTTAATTAATCCAAC
[966 nt withheld, positions 2397-3362]
GCTGAGAACGAGGTGTCCACCCCCATGCAGGCACTTACTACTAATAAAGACGATGATAATATTCTCTTCA
GAGATTCTGCAAATGCGACAAGCCTCCCAGTGCAAGATTCTTCTTCAGTACCACTGCCCACATTCCTGGT
TGCTGGAGGGAGCCTGGCCTTCGGAACGCTCCTCTGCATTGCCATTGTTCTGAGGTTCAAGAAGACGTGG
AAGCTGCGGGCTCTGAAGGAAGGCAAGACAAGCATGCATCCGCCGTACTCTTTGGGGCAGCTGGTCCCGG
AGAGGCCTCGACCCACCCCAGTGCTTGTTCCTCTCATCTCCCCACCGGTGTCCCCCAGCAGCCTGGGGTC
TGACAATACCTCGAGCCACAACCGACCAGATGCCAGGGACCCACGGAGCCCTTATGACATCAGCAATACA
GACTACTTCTTCCCCAGAGGAGGCAGCGCGGCCGCAGGCGACTACAAAGACCATGACGGTGATTATAAAG
ATCATGACATTGATTACAAGGATGACGATGACAAGTAATAAGAATTCTCGACCTCGAGACAAATGGCAGT
ATTCATCCACAATTTTAAAAGAAAAGGGGGGATTGGGGGGTACAGTGCAGGGGAAAGAATAGTAGACATA
ATAGCAACAGACATACAAACTAAAGAATTACAAAAACAAATTACAAAAATTCAAAATTTTCGGGTTTATT
ACAGGGACAGCAGAGATCCACTTTGGCCGCGGCTCGAGGGGGTTGGGGTTGCGCCTTTTCCAAGGCAGCC
CTGGGTTTGCGCAGGGACGCGGCTGCTCTGGGCGTGGTTCCGGGAAACGCAGCGGCGCCGACCCTGGGTC
TCGCACATTCTTCACGTCCGTTCGCAGCGTCACCCGGATCTTCGCCGCTACCCTTGTGGGCCCCCCGGCG
ACGCTTCCTGCTCCGCCCCTAAGTCGGGAAGGTTCCTTGCGGTTCGCGGCGTGCCGGACGTGACAAACGG
AAGCCGCACGTCTCACTAGTACCCTCGCAGACGGACAGCGCCAGGGAGCAATGGCAGCGCGCCGACCGCG
ATGGGCTGTGGCCAATAGCGGCTGCTCAGCAGGGCGCGCCGAGAGCAGCGGCCGGGAAGGGGCGGTGCGG
GAGGCGGGGTGTGGGGCGGTAGTGTGGGCCCTGTTCCTGCCCGCGCGGTGTTCCGCATTCTGCAAGCCTC
CGGAGCGCACGTCGGCAGTCGGCTCCCTCGTTGACCGAATCACCGACCTCTCTCCCCAGGGGGATCCACC
GGAGCTTACCATGAAAAAGCCTGAACTCACCGCGACGTCTGTCGAGAAGTTTCTGATCGAAAAGTTCGAC
AGCGTCTCCGACCTGATGCAGCTCTCGGAGGGCGAAGAATCTCGTGCTTTCAGCTTCGATGTAGGAGGGC
GTGGATATGTCCTGCGGGTAAATAGCTGCGCCGATGGTTTCTACAAAGATCGTTATGTTTATCGGCACTT
TGCATCGGCCGCGCTCCCGATTCCGGAAGTGCTTGACATTGGGGAATTCAGCGAGAGCCTGACCTATTGC
ATCTCCCGCCGTGCACAGGGTGTCACGTTGCAAGACCTGCCTGAAACCGAACTGCCCGCTGTTCTGCAGC
CGGTCGCGGAGGCCATGGATGCGATCGCTGCGGCCGATCTTAGCCAGACGAGCGGGTTCGGCCCATTCGG
ACCGCAAGGAATCGGTCAATACACTACATGGCGTGATTTCATATGCGCGATTGCTGATCCCCATGTGTAT
CACTGGCAAACTGTGATGGACGACACCGTCAGTGCGTCCGTCGCGCAGGCTCTCGATGAGCTGATGCTTT
GGGCCGAGGACTGCCCCGAAGTCCGGCACCTCGTGCACGCGGATTTCGGCTCCAACAATGTCCTGACGGA
CAATGGCCGCATAACAGCGGTCATTGACTGGAGCGAGGCGATGTTCGGGGATTCCCAATACGAGGTCGCC
AACATCTTCTTCTGGAGGCCGTGGTTGGCTTGTATGGAGCAGCAGACGCGCTACTTCGAGCGGAGGCATC
CGGAGCTTGCAGGATCGCCGCGGCTCCGGGCGTATATGCTCCGCATTGGTCTTGACGCCCGCCCCACGAC
CCGCAGCGCCCGACCGAAAGGAGCGCACGACCCCATGCATCGGTACCTTTAAGACCAATGACTTACAAGG
CAGCTGTAGATCTTAGCCACTTTTTAAAAGAAAAGGGGGGACTGGAAGGGCTAATTCACTCCCAACGAAG
ACAAGATCTGCTTTTTGCTTGTACTGGGTCTCTCTGGTTAGACCAGATCTGAGCCTGGGAGCTCTCTGGC
TAACTAGGGAACCCACTGCTTAAGCCTCAATAAAGCTTGCCTTGAGTGCTTCAAGTAGTGTGTGCCCGTC
TGTTGTGTGACTCTGGTAACTAGAGATCCCTCAGACCCTTTTAGTCAGTGTGGAAAATCTCTAGCAGTAG
TAGTTCATGTCATCTTATTATTCAGTATTTATAACTTGCAAAGAAATGAATATCAGAGAGTGAGAGGAAC
TTGTTTATTGCAGCTTATAATGGTTACAAATAAAGCAATAGCATCACAAATTTCACAAATAAAGCATTTT
TTTCACTGCATTCTAGTTGTGGTTTGTCCAAACTCATCAATGTATCTTATCATGTCTGGCTCTAGCTATC
CCGCCCCTAACTCCGCCCATCCCGCCCCTAACTCCGCCCAGTTCCGCCCATTCTCCGCCCCATGGCTGAC
TAATTTTTTTTATTTATGCAGAGGCCGAGGCCGCCTCGGCCTCTGAGCTATTCCAGAAGTAGTGAGGAGG
CTTTTTTGGAGGCCTAGGGACGTACCCAATTCGCCCTATAGTGAGTCGTATTACGCGCGCTCACTGGCCG
TCGTTTTACAACGTCGTGACTGGGAAAACCCTGGCGTTACCCAACTTAATCGCCTTGCAGCACATCCCCC
TTTCGCCAGCTGGCGTAATAGCGAAGAGGCCCGCACCGATCGCCCTTCCCAACAGTTGCGCAGCCTGAAT
GGCGAATGGG
[124 nt withheld, positions 6383-6506]
C
[91 nt withheld, positions 6508-6598]
A
[49 nt withheld, positions 6600-6648]
CCTTTGACGTTGGAGTCCACGTTCTTT
[37 nt withheld, positions 6676-6712]
ACCCTATCTCGGTCTATTCTTTTGATTTATAAGGGATTTTGCCGATTTCGGCCTATTGGTTAAAAAATGA
GCTGATTTAACAAAAATTTAACGCGAATTTTAACAAAATATTAACGCTTACAATTTAGGTGGCACTTTTC
GGGGAAATGTGCGCGGAACCCCTATTTGTTTATTTTTCTAAATACATTCAAATATGTATCCGCTCATGAG
ACAATAACCCTGATAAATGCTTCAATAATATTGAAAAAGGAAGAGTATGAGTATTCAACATTTCCGTGTC
GCCCTTATTCCCTTTTTTGCGGCATTTTGCCTTCCTGTTTTTGCTCACCCAGAAACGCTGGTGAAAGTAA
AAGATGCTGAAGATCAGTTGGGTGCACGAGTGGGTTACATCGAACTGGATCTCAACAGCGGTAAGATCCT
TGAGAGTTTTCGCCCCGAAGAACGTTTTCCAATGATGAGCACTTTTAAAGTTCTGCTATGTGGCGCGGTA
TTATCCCGTATTGACGCCGGGCAAGAGCAACTCGGTCGCCGCATACACTATTCTCAGAATGACTTGGTTG
AGTACTCACCAGTCACAGAAAAGCATCTTACGGATGGCATGACAGTAAGAGAATTATGCAGTGCTGCCAT
AACCATGAGTGATAACACTGCGGCCAACTTACTTCTGACAACGATCGGAGGACCGAAGGAGCTAACCGCT
TTTTTGCACAACATGGGGGATCATGTAACTCGCCTTGATCGTTGGGAACCGGAGCTGAATGAAGCCATAC
CAAACGACGAGCGTGACACCACGATGCCTGTAGCAATGGCAACAACGTTGCGCAAACTATTAACTGGCGA
ACTACTTACTCTAGCTTCCCGGCAACAATTAATAGACTGGATGGAGGCGGATAAAGTTGCAGGACCACTT
CTGCGCTCGGCCCTTCCGGCTGGCTGGTTTATTGCTGATAAATCTGGAGCCGGTGAGCGTGGGTCTCGCG
GTATCATTGCAGCACTGGGGCCAGATGGTAAGCCCTCCCGTATCGTAGTTATCTACACGACGGGGAGTCA
GGCAACTATGGATGAACGAAATAGACAGATCGCTGAGATAGGTGCCTCACTGATTAAGCATTGGTAACTG
TCAGACCAAGTTTACTCATATATACTTTAGATTGATTTAAAACTTCATTTTTAATTTAAAAGGATCTAGG
TGAAGATCCTTTTTGATAATCTCATGACCAAAATCCCTTAACGTGAGTTTTCGTTCCACTGAGCGTCAGA
CCCCGTAGAAAAGATCAAAGGATCTTCTTGAGATCCTTTTTTTCTGCGCGTAATCTGCTGCTTGCAAACA
AAAAAACCACCGCTACCAGCGGTGGTTTGTTTGCCGGATCAAGAGCTACCAACTCTTTTTCCGAAGGTAA
CTGGCTTCAGCAGAGCGCAGATACCAAATACTGTTCTTCTAGTGTAGCCGTAGTTAGGCCACCACTTCAA
GAACTCTGTAGCACCGCCTACATACCTCGCTCTGCTAATCCTGTTACCAGTGGCTGCTGCCAGTGGCGAT
AAGTCGTGTCTTACCGGGTTGGACTCAAGACGATAGTTACCGGATAAGGCGCAGCGGTCGGGCTGAACGG
GGGGTTCGTGCACACAGCCCAGCTTGGAGCGAACGACCTACACCGAACTGAGATACCTACAGCGTGAGCT
ATGAGAAAGCGCCACGCTTCCCGAAGGGAGAAAGGCGGACAGGTATCCGGTAAGCGGCAGGGTCGGAACA
GGAGAGCGCACGAGGGAGCTTCCAGGGGGAAACGCCTGGTATCTTTATAGTCCTGTCGGGTTTCGCCACC
TCTGACTTGAGCGTCGATTTTTGTGATGCTCGTCAGGGGGGCGGAGCCTATGGAAAAACGCCAGCAACGC
GGCCTTTTTACGGTTCCTGGCCTTTTGCTGGCCTTTTGCTCACATGTTCTTTCCTGCGTTATCCCCTGAT
TCTGTGGATAACCGTATTACCGCCTTTGAGTGAGCTGATACCGCTCGCCGCAGCCGAACGACCGAGCGCA
GCGAGTCAGTGAGCGAGGAAGCGGAAGAGCGCCCAATACGCAAACCGCCTCTCCCCGCGCGTTGGCCGAT
TCATTAATGCAGCTGGCACGACAGGTTTCCCGACTGGAAAGCGGGCAGTGAGCGCAACGCAATTAATGTG
AGTTAGCTCACTCATTAGGCACCCCAGGCTTTACACTTTATGCTTCCGGCTCGTATGTTGTGTGGAATTG
TGAGCGGATAACAATTTCACACAGGAAACAGCTATGACCATGATTACGCCAAGCGCGCAATTAACCCTCA
CTAAAGGGAACAAAAGCTGGAGCTGCAAGCTTAA
